Addgene plasmid #230273: AiP13060 - pAAV-AiE0377m-minBG-SYFP2-WPRE3-BGHpA (Alias: CN3060)
Purpose: AiE0377m is an enhancer sequence, designed to drive AAV-mediated transgene expression in specific populations of brain cells
Depositing lab: Allen Institute for Brain Science & Boaz Levi. Depositing organization: Allen Institute. Publication: A suite of enhancer AAVs and transgenic mouse lines for genetic access to cortical cell types. Ben-Simon Y, Hooper M, Narayan S, Daigle TL, Dwivedi D, Way SW, Oster A, Stafford DA, Mich JK, Taormina MJ, Martinez RA, Opitz-Araya X, Roth JR, Alexander JR, Allen S, Amster A, Arbuckle J, Ayala A, Baker PM, Bakken TE, Barcelli T, Barta S, Bendrick J, Bertagnolli D, Bielstein C, Bishwakarma P, Bowlus J, Boyer G, Brouner K, Casian B, Casper T, Chakka AB, Chakrabarty R, Chance RK, Chavan S, Clark M, Colbert K, Collman F, Daniel S, Departee M, DiValentin P, Donadio N, Dotson N, Egdorf T, Fliss T, Gabitto M, Garcia J, Gary A, Gasperini M, Gloe J, Goldy J, Gore BB, Graybuck L, Greisman N, Haeseleer F, Halterman C, Haradon Z, Hastings SD, Helback O, Ho W, Hockemeyer D, Huang C, Huff S, Hunker A, Johansen N, Jones D, Juneau Z, Kalmbach B, Kannan M, Khem S, Kussick E, Kutsal R, Larsen R, Lee C, Lee AY, Leibly M, Lenz GH, Li S, Liang E, Lusk N, Madigan Z, Malloy J, Malone J, McCue R, Melchor J, Mollenkopf T, Moosman S, Morin E, Newman D, Ng L, Ngo K, Omstead V, Otto S, Oyama A, Pena N, Pham T, Phillips E, Pom CA, Potekhina L, Ransford S, Ray PL, Rette D, Reynoldson C, Rimorin C, Rocha D, Ruiz A, Sanchez REA, Sawyer L, Sedeno-Cortes A, Sevigny JP, Shapovalova N, Shepard N, Shulga L, Sigler AR, Siverts L, Soliman S, Somasundaram S, Staats B, Stewart K, Szelenyi E, Tieu M, Trader C, Tran A, van Velthoven CTJ, Walker M, Wang Y, Weed N, Wirthlin M, Wood T, Wynalda B, Yao Z, Zhou T, Ariza J, Dee N, Reding M, Ronellenfitch K, Mufti S, Sunkin SM, Smith KA, Esposito L, Waters J, Thyagarajan B, Yao S, Lein ES, Zeng H, Levi BP, Ngai J, Ting JT, Tasic B. Cell. 2025 May 16:S0092-8674(25)00513-6. doi: 10.1016/j.cell.2025.05.002. PubMed 40403729.
Backbone
  Vector backbone: pAAV2
  Vector type: AAV
Growth in bacteria
  Bacterial resistance: Ampicillin, 100 μg/mL
  Growth temperature: 37°C
  Growth strain: NEB Stable
  Copy number: High Copy
Gene/Insert
  Gene/Insert name: SYFP2
  Species: Synthetic
  Promoter: minBG
  Cloning method: Gibson Cloning
Terms and licenses: Academic/Nonprofit Terms; Industry Terms: Not Available to Industry
How to cite: AiP13060 - pAAV-AiE0377m-minBG-SYFP2-WPRE3-BGHpA (Alias: CN3060) was a gift from Allen Institute for Brain Science & Boaz Levi (Addgene plasmid # 230273 ; http://n2t.net/addgene:230273 ; RRID:Addgene_230273)
