[The description below was written by a language model from this plasmid's Addgene catalogue record and pLannotate feature annotations shown in this document.]
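Description:
AiP13060 - pAAV-AiE0377m-minBG-SYFP2-WPRE3-BGHpA (alias CN3060) is an AAV transfer plasmid of about 5 kb built on a pAAV2 backbone. It is one of a suite of enhancer-driven reporter vectors developed for genetic access to cortical cell types. In bacteria it is maintained as a high-copy plasmid through a ColE1/pUC-type origin and selected with ampicillin via the β-lactamase gene and its own promoter. An f1 phage origin and small remnants of pBR322 bom and rop sequences are also present in the backbone. The record lists a recombination-deficient growth strain, in keeping with the repeat-rich AAV2 inverted terminal repeats. The ITRs flank the expression cassette and provide the signals for replication and packaging of the genome into recombinant AAV particles. One ITR is annotated in full, while the other is detected only as short fragments in the sequenced record.

Between the ITRs, the candidate enhancer AiE0377m sits upstream of minBG, a minimal promoter that by name appears to be the beta-globin minimal promoter. A promoter of this kind has little activity on its own, so transcription depends on the enhancer. Neither element is annotated in the feature table, but the unannotated region ahead of the reporter is where they would lie according to the plasmid name and catalogue fields. The cassette expresses SYFP2, a rapidly maturing monomeric yellow fluorescent protein derived from Aequorea victoria. It is followed by WPRE3, a shortened woodchuck hepatitis virus posttranscriptional element that boosts expression and is detected here as two WPRE fragments, and then by the bovine growth hormone polyadenylation signal. The construct is intended for AAV-mediated labelling of specific brain cell populations, although the record does not state which populations AiE0377m targets.
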