Features (pLannotate 1.2.2; 14 found; start..end, strand, type, name):
     12..39      +  repeat_region  AAV2 ITR (fragment): inverted terminal repeat of adeno-associated virus serotype 2 inverted
     68..95      +  repeat_region  AAV2 ITR (fragment): inverted terminal repeat of adeno-associated virus serotype 2 inverted
   1007..1723    +  CDS            SYFP2: SYFP2 is a basic (constitutively fluorescent) yellow fluorescent protein published in 2006, derived from Aequorea victoria. It is reported to be a very rapidly-maturing monomer with moderate acid sensitivity.
   1763..1920    +  misc_feature   WPRE (fragment): woodchuck hepatitis virus posttranscriptional regulatory element
   1926..2006    +  misc_feature   WPRE (fragment): woodchuck hepatitis virus posttranscriptional regulatory element
   2023..2134    +  polyA_signal   bGH poly(A) signal: bovine growth hormone polyadenylation signal
   2252..2392    +  repeat_region  AAV2 ITR: inverted terminal repeat of adeno-associated virus serotype 2 inverted
   2397..2448    -  misc_feature   bom (fragment): basis of mobility region from pBR322
   2467..2922    +  rep_origin     f1 ori (sequence partly withheld): f1 bacteriophage origin of replication; arrow indicates direction of (+) strand synthesis
   2923..2972    -  misc_feature   bom (fragment): basis of mobility region from pBR322
   3074..3109    -  CDS            rop (fragment): Rop protein, which maintains plasmids at low copy number; rop
   3204..3308    +  promoter       AmpR promoter: bla
   3309..4169    +  CDS            AmpR: β-lactamase; bla; confers resistance to ampicillin, carbenicillin, and related antibiotics
   4340..4928    +  rep_origin     ori: high-copy-number ColE1/pMB1/pBR322/pUC origin of replication
>Addgene plasmid #230273 | AiP13060 - pAAV-AiE0377m-minBG-SYFP2-WPRE3-BGHpA (Alias: CN3060) | addgene full sequence | sequence record 473581 | Addgene NGS Result
CCTGCAGGCAGCTGCGCGCTCGCTCGCTCACTGAGGCCGCCCGGGCGTCGGGCGACCTTTGGTCGCCCGG
CCTCAGTGAGCGAGCGAGCGCGCAGAGAGGGAGTGGCCAACTCCATCACTAGGGGTTCCTGCGGCCGCAC
GCGTAGCCTGGTCCTGGAATAGCACCCAGATATACTGGGGAGGTTCATGAAAGAGAAAAGGTCTAAGCTG
AGAGTGGTCATTAGCCTGAGAGATCTGACCTTTCACAGAAAAGATTTAGTGTAATTCGGTACCGCGTGAG
TGTGCTTATAAAATGCCAATTCACCTCCACTCTCAGAAGACTTTTCTAACATGCACCTCATTTCTTACTA
TGTATCTGGCCTGAAATAGGAGCATTGGCTAAAGGTGAGGATTCCCAGGGGTTGCTACTGTAATTAAAAC
AGAAAGCCAGTTCTTGGAGACATGGACACTCAGAACTTGATGGTTAATGATTATGGTTAATGCCATCTGG
TTATGAGCAGTAGAATTCTAGGGTGGGGGATACTAAGAGTCTGCTGTAATATACATACTACTCAAATGTA
AGATGATATGCTTATATTTATGATCCTTTAACATCCCAATCTCTGGACCTCAGAAGAGAAGACTGGCTCT
GGGAGCTAATTAACATGCAGTCAATATCCCAAGTCTCTCTTTGTTCAAGAAGGCACAGGCTGAACTCATT
AAACTGCCAGCAGACCAGAAAAATAAGTTATTTGAAAGCCAACACAGGAAAACTTATTTATAAAGCTCAG
CAGATTTTAAAAGATCAAAACAAAACCCATTAATAATAGGCTGGGCTTGTAGCTAAGTAGAGTGATTGCG
TGAAGTCTTGGGTTCAGGTTCGATTCCCAGCGCAGGGTCAACTTTGTAAGGCAGTACACGCTTGCAAGAG
CTCGGGCTGGGCATAAAAGTCAGGGCAGAGCCATCTATTGCTTACATTTGCTTCTGGGATCCAGATCTTT
CGAAGCTAGCGCTACCGGTCGCCACCATGGTGAGCAAGGGCGAGGAGCTGTTCACCGGGGTGGTGCCCAT
CCTGGTCGAGCTGGACGGCGACGTAAACGGCCACAAGTTCAGCGTGTCCGGCGAGGGCGAGGGCGATGCC
ACCTACGGCAAGCTGACCCTGAAGCTGATCTGCACCACCGGCAAGCTGCCCGTGCCCTGGCCCACCCTCG
TGACCACCCTGGGCTACGGCGTGCAGTGCTTCGCCCGCTACCCCGACCACATGAAGCAGCACGACTTCTT
CAAGTCCGCCATGCCCGAAGGCTACGTCCAGGAGCGCACCATCTTCTTCAAGGACGACGGCAACTACAAG
ACCCGCGCCGAGGTGAAGTTCGAGGGCGACACCCTGGTGAACCGCATCGAGCTGAAGGGCATCGACTTCA
AGGAGGACGGCAACATCCTGGGGCACAAGCTGGAGTACAACTACAACAGCCACAACGTCTATATCACCGC
CGACAAGCAGAAGAACGGCATCAAGGCCAACTTCAAGATCCGCCACAACATCGAGGACGGCGGCGTGCAG
CTCGCCGACCACTACCAGCAGAACACCCCCATCGGCGACGGCCCCGTGCTGCTGCCCGACAACCACTACC
TGAGCTACCAGTCCAAGCTGAGCAAAGACCCCAACGAGAAGCGCGATCACATGGTCCTGCTGGAGTTCGT
GACCGCCGCCGGGATCACTCTCGGCATGGACGAGCTGTACAAGTAAGTCGACGGCGCGCCGCGGCCGCGA
ATTCGATATCATAATCAACCTCTGGATTACAAAATTTGTGAAAGATTGACTGGTATTCTTAACTATGTTG
CTCCTTTTACGCTATGTGGATACGCTGCTTTAATGCCTTTGTATCATGCTATTGCTTCCCGTATGGCTTT
CATTTTCTCCTCCTTGTATAAATCCTGGTTAGTTCTTGCCACGGCGGAACTCATCGCCGCCTGCCTTGCC
CGCTGCTGGACAGGGGCTCGGCTGTTGGGCACTGACAATTCCGTGGCTCGAGAGATCTTCGACTGTGCCT
TCTAGTTGCCAGCCATCTGTTGTTTGCCCCTCCCCCGTGCCTTCCTTGACCCTGGAAGGTGCCACTCCCA
CTGTCCTTTCCTAATAAAATGAGGAAATTGCATCGCATTGTCTGAGTAGGTGTCATTCTATTCTGGGGGG
TGGGGTGGGGCAGGACAGCAAGGGGGAGGATTGGGAAGACAATAGCAGGCATGAGATCTCACGTGCGGAC
CGAGCGGCCGCAGGAACCCCTAGTGATGGAGTTGGCCACTCCCTCTCTGCGCGCTCGCTCGCTCACTGAG
GCCGGGCGACCAAAGGTCGCCCGACGCCCGGGCTTTGCCCGGGCGGCCTCAGTGAGCGAGCGAGCGCGCA
GCTGCCTGCAGGGGCGCCTGATGCGGTATTTTCTCCTTACGCATCTGTGCGGTATTTCACACCGCATA
[95 nt withheld, positions 2449-2543]
T
[46 nt withheld, positions 2545-2590]
C
[141 nt withheld, positions 2592-2732]
CCTTTGACGTTGGAGTCCACGTTCTTT
[37 nt withheld, positions 2760-2796]
ACTCTATCTCGGGCTATTCTTTTGATTTATAAGGGATTTTGCCGATTTCGGTCTATTGGTTAAAAAATGA
GCTGATTTAACAAAAATTTAACGCGAATTTTAACAAAATATTAACGTTTACAATTTTATGGTGCACTCTC
AGTACAATCTGCTCTGATGCCGCATAGTTAAGCCAGCCCCGACACCCGCCAACACCCGCTGACGCGCCCT
GACGGGCTTGTCTGCTCCCGGCATCCGCTTACAGACAAGCTGTGACCGTCTCCGGGAGCTGCATGTGTCA
GAGGTTTTCACCGTCATCACCGAAACGCGCGAGACGAAAGGGCCTCGTGATACGCCTATTTTTATAGGTT
AATGTCATGATAATAATGGTTTCTTAGACGTCAGGTGGCACTTTTCGGGGAAATGTGCGCGGAACCCCTA
TTTGTTTATTTTTCTAAATACATTCAAATATGTATCCGCTCATGAGACAATAACCCTGATAAATGCTTCA
ATAATATTGAAAAAGGAAGAGTATGAGTATTCAACATTTCCGTGTCGCCCTTATTCCCTTTTTTGCGGCA
TTTTGCCTTCCTGTTTTTGCTCACCCAGAAACGCTGGTGAAAGTAAAAGATGCTGAAGATCAGTTGGGTG
CACGAGTGGGTTACATCGAACTGGATCTCAACAGCGGTAAGATCCTTGAGAGTTTTCGCCCCGAAGAACG
TTTTCCAATGATGAGCACTTTTAAAGTTCTGCTATGTGGCGCGGTATTATCCCGTATTGACGCCGGGCAA
GAGCAACTCGGTCGCCGCATACACTATTCTCAGAATGACTTGGTTGAGTACTCACCAGTCACAGAAAAGC
ATCTTACGGATGGCATGACAGTAAGAGAATTATGCAGTGCTGCCATAACCATGAGTGATAACACTGCGGC
CAACTTACTTCTGACAACGATCGGAGGACCGAAGGAGCTAACCGCTTTTTTGCACAACATGGGGGATCAT
GTAACTCGCCTTGATCGTTGGGAACCGGAGCTGAATGAAGCCATACCAAACGACGAGCGTGACACCACGA
TGCCTGTAGCAATGGCAACAACGTTGCGCAAACTATTAACTGGCGAACTACTTACTCTAGCTTCCCGGCA
ACAATTAATAGACTGGATGGAGGCGGATAAAGTTGCAGGACCACTTCTGCGCTCGGCCCTTCCGGCTGGC
TGGTTTATTGCTGATAAATCTGGAGCCGGTGAGCGTGGGTCTCGCGGTATCATTGCAGCACTGGGGCCAG
ATGGTAAGCCCTCCCGTATCGTAGTTATCTACACGACGGGGAGTCAGGCAACTATGGATGAACGAAATAG
ACAGATCGCTGAGATAGGTGCCTCACTGATTAAGCATTGGTAACTGTCAGACCAAGTTTACTCATATATA
CTTTAGATTGATTTAAAACTTCATTTTTAATTTAAAAGGATCTAGGTGAAGATCCTTTTTGATAATCTCA
TGACCAAAATCCCTTAACGTGAGTTTTCGTTCCACTGAGCGTCAGACCCCGTAGAAAAGATCAAAGGATC
TTCTTGAGATCCTTTTTTTCTGCGCGTAATCTGCTGCTTGCAAACAAAAAAACCACCGCTACCAGCGGTG
GTTTGTTTGCCGGATCAAGAGCTACCAACTCTTTTTCCGAAGGTAACTGGCTTCAGCAGAGCGCAGATAC
CAAATACTGTTCTTCTAGTGTAGCCGTAGTTAGGCCACCACTTCAAGAACTCTGTAGCACCGCCTACATA
CCTCGCTCTGCTAATCCTGTTACCAGTGGCTGCTGCCAGTGGCGATAAGTCGTGTCTTACCGGGTTGGAC
TCAAGACGATAGTTACCGGATAAGGCGCAGCGGTCGGGCTGAACGGGGGGTTCGTGCACACAGCCCAGCT
TGGAGCGAACGACCTACACCGAACTGAGATACCTACAGCGTGAGCTATGAGAAAGCGCCACGCTTCCCGA
AGGGAGAAAGGCGGACAGGTATCCGGTAAGCGGCAGGGTCGGAACAGGAGAGCGCACGAGGGAGCTTCCA
GGGGGAAACGCCTGGTATCTTTATAGTCCTGTCGGGTTTCGCCACCTCTGACTTGAGCGTCGATTTTTGT
GATGCTCGTCAGGGGGGCGGAGCCTATGGAAAAACGCCAGCAACGCGGCCTTTTTACGGTTCCTGGCCTT
TTGCTGGCCTTTTGCTCACATGT
